Addgene plasmid #212481: pTwist-SARS-CoV-2 Spike-deltaC18 N764K (AAA)
Purpose: Encodes SARS-CoV-2 spike N764K for pseudovirus production
Depositing lab: Alejandro Balazs. Depositing organization: Massachusetts General Hospital. Publication: Ongoing evolution of SARS-CoV-2 drives escape from mRNA vaccine-induced humoral immunity. Roederer AL, Cao Y, Denis KS, Sheehan ML, Li CJ, Lam EC, Gregory DJ, Poznansky MC, Iafrate AJ, Canaday DH, Gravenstein S, Garcia-Beltran WF, Balazs AB. medRxiv [Preprint]. 2024 Mar 7:2024.03.05.24303815. doi: 10.1101/2024.03.05.24303815. PubMed 38496628.
Backbone
  Vector backbone: pTwist-CMV-BetaGlobin-WPRE-Neo
  Backbone manufacturer: Twist
  Vector type: Mammalian Expression
Growth in bacteria
  Bacterial resistance: Ampicillin, 100 μg/mL
  Growth temperature: 37°C
  Growth strain: DH5alpha
  Copy number: High Copy
Gene/Insert
  Gene/Insert name: SARS-CoV-2 Spike N764K
  Species: Severe acute respiratory syndrome coronavirus 2
  Mutation: N764K
  Entrez Gene: S (a.k.a. GU280_gp02, spike glycoprotein)
  Promoter: CAG
  Cloning method: Ligation Independent Cloning
Terms and licenses: Academic/Nonprofit Terms; Industry Terms: Not Available to Industry
Depositor comments: Please visit https://www.medrxiv.org/content/10.1101/2024.03.05.24303815v1 for medRxiv preprint.
How to cite: pTwist-SARS-CoV-2 Spike-deltaC18 N764K (AAA) was a gift from Alejandro Balazs (Addgene plasmid # 212481 ; http://n2t.net/addgene:212481 ; RRID:Addgene_212481)
