[The description below was written by a language model from this plasmid's Addgene catalogue record and pLannotate feature annotations shown in this document.]
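Description:
pTwist-SARS-CoV-2 Spike-deltaC18 N764K (AAA) is a mammalian expression plasmid built on the commercial pTwist-CMV-BetaGlobin-WPRE-Neo backbone and designed to supply a mutant SARS-CoV-2 spike glycoprotein for pseudovirus production. It is maintained in E. coli as a high-copy plasmid through a ColE1/pUC-type origin and selected with ampicillin via a β-lactamase gene. A separate SV40 early promoter–neo–bGH poly(A) cassette would allow G418 selection in mammalian cells.

The payload is a spike open reading frame carrying the N764K substitution. The name indicates a deletion of the C-terminal 18 residues, a truncation commonly used to improve spike incorporation into pseudotyped particles, and the "AAA" presumably denotes the lysine codon used, though the record does not explain it. The catalogue lists the promoter as CAG, but the annotated sequence instead shows a CMV enhancer with CMV promoter elements followed by a truncated human β-globin intron immediately upstream of the coding sequence. This matches the backbone name, so the discrepancy should be noted. Downstream, a WPRE enhances transcript stability and expression, and an SV40 polyadenylation signal terminates the message. The expression unit is flanked by β-globin insulator elements, and bacterial and T7 terminators plus a synthetic poly(A) signal limit read-through from neighbouring regions.

The plasmid carries no viral packaging elements itself. It serves as the envelope-expressing component co-transfected with other vectors to make spike-pseudotyped particles. The associated study examined how ongoing spike evolution affects escape from mRNA vaccine-induced antibody responses, so this single-mutation construct presumably serves to test the contribution of N764K to neutralization sensitivity.
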