Features (pLannotate 1.2.2; 21 found; start..end, strand, type, name):
      1..3765    +  CDS            S: SPIKE_SARS2 - Experimental evidence at protein level: Swiss-Prot protein existence level 1. [Spike glycoprotein]: May down-regulate host tetherin (BST2) by lysosomal degradation, thereby counteracting its antiviral activity. From Severe acute respiratory syndrome coronavirus 2 (2019-nCoV) (SARS-CoV-2).
   3839..4427    +  misc_feature   WPRE: woodchuck hepatitis virus posttranscriptional regulatory element
   4480..4601    -  polyA_signal   SV40 poly(A) signal: SV40 polyadenylation signal
   4624..4693    -  CDS            large T antigen (fragment): large T antigen from SV40 (simian virus 40)
   4716..4762    +  terminator     T7 terminator: transcription terminator for bacteriophage T7 RNA polymerase
   4792..4928    +  terminator     rrnG terminator: transcription terminator from the E. coli ribosomal RNA rrnG operon (Albrechtsen et al., 1991)
   4973..5044    +  misc_feature   3' β-globin insulator: insulator downstream of the human β-globin locus (Farrell et al., 2002)
   5089..5285    +  promoter       SV40 promoter: SV40 early promoter
   5299..6090    +  CDS            neo: KKA2_KLEPN - Also known as kan, nptII. Experimental evidence at protein level: Swiss-Prot protein existence level 1. Resistance to kanamycin, neomycin, paromomycin, ribostamycin, butirosin and gentamicin B. From Klebsiella pneumoniae.
   6104..6328    +  polyA_signal   bGH poly(A) signal: bovine growth hormone polyadenylation signal
   6524..7112    -  rep_origin     ori: high-copy-number ColE1/pMB1/pBR322/pUC origin of replication
   7284..7348    -  CDS            bla(M) (fragment): β-lactamase lacking the signal sequence; bla(M); allows cytosolic expression of β-lactamase
   7858..8718    +  CDS            AmpR: β-lactamase; bla; confers resistance to ampicillin, carbenicillin, and related antibiotics
   8731..8867    +  terminator     rrnG terminator: transcription terminator from the E. coli ribosomal RNA rrnG operon (Albrechtsen et al., 1991)
   9019..9090    +  misc_feature   5' β-globin insulator: insulator upstream of the human β-globin locus (Farrell et al., 2002)
   9095..9141    -  terminator     T7 terminator: transcription terminator for bacteriophage T7 RNA polymerase
   9159..9207    -  polyA_signal   poly(A) signal: synthetic polyadenylation signal
   9288..9591    +  enhancer       CMV enhancer: human cytomegalovirus immediate early enhancer
   9664..9681    -  promoter       CMV promoter (fragment): human cytomegalovirus (CMV) immediate early promoter
   9744..9795    +  promoter       CMVd2 promoter: truncated human cytomegalovirus (CMV) immediate early promoter that yields moderately reduced expression relative to the full-length promoter
   9929..10404   +  intron         β-globin intron: internally truncated intron from human β-globin
>Addgene plasmid #212481 | pTwist-SARS-CoV-2 Spike-deltaC18 N764K (AAA) | addgene full sequence | sequence record 432806 | Addgene NGS Result
ATGTTTGTGTTCCTCGTTCTCCTGCCCCTCGTTTCTTCCCAATGCGTGAACCTCACAACTAGAACGCAGC
TCCCACCCGCTTACACGAACTCTTTTACTCGTGGAGTATACTATCCCGATAAAGTCTTTAGGTCCAGTGT
CCTTCATTCTACTCAAGACCTTTTCCTGCCATTCTTCTCAAATGTCACCTGGTTCCATGCTATCCACGTT
TCTGGCACCAACGGAACTAAACGATTTGATAATCCCGTCTTGCCATTTAACGATGGCGTATACTTTGCCT
CAACGGAGAAGTCCAACATTATCCGGGGATGGATATTTGGCACCACCCTGGACTCCAAGACACAGTCTCT
CCTCATTGTGAACAACGCCACCAATGTCGTCATCAAAGTCTGTGAATTTCAATTTTGTAACGATCCCTTT
CTCGGGGTTTATTATCATAAGAATAACAAGTCTTGGATGGAGTCAGAGTTCCGCGTTTACAGTTCCGCTA
ACAACTGTACTTTTGAGTACGTTTCCCAACCATTTCTCATGGATCTTGAAGGGAAGCAAGGCAACTTCAA
GAATCTCCGCGAATTTGTGTTTAAGAATATAGACGGCTACTTCAAAATTTATAGCAAGCATACCCCGATA
AATCTGGTTCGGGATCTCCCTCAAGGCTTCTCCGCGTTGGAACCCCTCGTGGACTTGCCGATTGGCATCA
ACATCACCCGGTTCCAAACCCTTCTTGCCCTTCATCGAAGCTACCTCACGCCTGGCGACAGTAGTAGTGG
TTGGACAGCGGGCGCAGCAGCCTACTATGTGGGATATTTGCAACCACGCACCTTTCTTCTCAAATATAAC
GAAAACGGAACAATTACCGATGCCGTAGACTGTGCCCTCGATCCCCTGTCCGAAACTAAATGCACACTCA
AGTCCTTCACAGTTGAGAAAGGCATATACCAAACCAGTAACTTCCGCGTCCAACCCACCGAATCCATTGT
TCGATTCCCTAACATCACCAATTTGTGTCCTTTCGGTGAAGTATTTAATGCCACTCGATTTGCATCAGTT
TATGCCTGGAATCGCAAGCGAATATCAAATTGTGTTGCAGATTATAGTGTCCTGTATAATAGCGCATCAT
TCAGCACTTTTAAGTGTTATGGGGTCAGCCCTACGAAATTGAATGACTTGTGTTTTACCAACGTTTACGC
AGATTCTTTCGTCATACGCGGCGACGAAGTCCGACAGATTGCACCGGGGCAAACCGGAAAGATAGCAGAC
TATAATTATAAGTTGCCGGATGACTTCACCGGCTGCGTTATAGCATGGAACTCCAATAATCTCGATTCAA
AAGTCGGCGGCAACTATAATTATCTTTACCGCCTGTTTCGCAAGTCAAATCTGAAGCCCTTTGAACGTGA
CATCTCCACCGAAATTTATCAAGCTGGCAGCACCCCATGTAATGGAGTGGAAGGGTTTAACTGTTATTTT
CCCCTTCAATCATACGGATTTCAACCAACAAATGGGGTGGGCTATCAACCATATCGGGTGGTAGTCTTGA
GCTTTGAGCTGCTCCACGCACCGGCTACAGTTTGCGGACCGAAGAAAAGCACTAACCTGGTGAAGAATAA
ATGTGTGAACTTCAACTTTAATGGGCTCACCGGAACAGGGGTGCTGACAGAATCAAACAAGAAATTTCTC
CCTTTTCAACAATTTGGTAGAGACATTGCCGATACCACAGATGCCGTCCGCGATCCGCAAACACTGGAAA
TCCTCGATATAACACCCTGTAGCTTCGGCGGGGTCAGCGTGATAACTCCCGGAACGAACACATCCAACCA
AGTGGCTGTCCTGTATCAAGATGTCAACTGTACCGAAGTCCCTGTGGCGATACACGCCGACCAACTGACA
CCCACCTGGAGAGTCTACTCAACAGGTTCCAATGTCTTTCAAACTAGAGCGGGTTGTCTCATTGGCGCTG
AGCATGTCAATAATTCATACGAATGTGATATTCCTATTGGGGCAGGAATCTGTGCGTCTTATCAAACTCA
AACGAACTCACCACGGCGCGCTCGCTCAGTAGCCAGCCAGTCCATAATCGCCTATACCATGAGTCTCGGG
GCTGAGAACTCCGTGGCTTATTCAAACAATTCCATCGCAATCCCAACTAACTTTACCATTAGCGTTACCA
CGGAAATCTTGCCCGTCAGCATGACTAAGACGAGCGTAGACTGTACGATGTATATCTGTGGGGATTCCAC
CGAGTGTAGCAACCTCTTGCTTCAATACGGGTCTTTCTGTACTCAACTCAAACGAGCATTGACCGGAATT
GCGGTCGAACAAGACAAGAATACCCAAGAGGTGTTCGCACAAGTAAAGCAAATATACAAAACGCCGCCAA
TCAAAGATTTTGGCGGGTTTAATTTTAGCCAAATACTGCCAGACCCATCTAAGCCTTCAAAACGCAGCTT
TATCGAGGATCTGCTGTTCAACAAAGTTACGTTGGCTGACGCGGGTTTCATTAAGCAGTATGGGGATTGT
TTGGGAGACATTGCGGCCCGCGACCTTATCTGTGCTCAAAAATTCAATGGGTTGACAGTTCTGCCCCCTC
TGCTCACTGATGAGATGATTGCACAGTATACATCAGCATTGTTGGCAGGAACCATTACATCCGGCTGGAC
TTTTGGCGCGGGTGCGGCCCTTCAAATACCTTTCGCTATGCAAATGGCTTACAGATTCAATGGGATTGGT
GTCACGCAAAATGTATTGTATGAAAATCAGAAGCTGATCGCTAATCAATTTAACAGCGCGATTGGCAAGA
TCCAAGATTCACTGTCAAGCACAGCGTCCGCCCTCGGCAAACTCCAAGATGTTGTGAATCAAAACGCCCA
GGCCCTGAATACCCTCGTGAAGCAACTGAGTTCTAACTTCGGCGCAATCTCCAGCGTCCTCAACGACATA
TTGTCCAGACTTGATAAGGTGGAAGCCGAGGTGCAAATTGATCGGCTCATCACAGGCAGGCTCCAGTCAC
TCCAAACTTATGTGACACAACAGTTGATCCGGGCTGCTGAGATACGAGCAAGCGCCAACCTGGCCGCCAC
TAAAATGTCAGAGTGCGTGCTCGGGCAGTCCAAACGGGTTGACTTTTGTGGCAAGGGCTATCACTTGATG
TCCTTCCCCCAATCCGCCCCACATGGAGTGGTCTTTCTCCACGTCACTTATGTCCCTGCTCAAGAGAAGA
ACTTTACGACAGCTCCAGCAATCTGTCACGATGGCAAAGCGCACTTTCCCAGGGAAGGCGTTTTCGTCAG
TAATGGCACGCATTGGTTTGTGACCCAAAGGAATTTCTATGAACCCCAAATCATAACCACTGACAATACA
TTTGTCTCAGGCAACTGTGATGTGGTCATTGGGATCGTGAACAACACGGTATATGATCCCCTGCAACCCG
AGTTGGATAGCTTCAAAGAGGAATTGGATAAATACTTTAAGAATCATACTTCACCCGATGTTGATCTCGG
GGACATATCAGGAATAAATGCAAGTGTCGTCAACATTCAGAAAGAGATTGATCGCCTTAATGAGGTCGCC
AAGAACTTGAATGAATCTTTGATCGACTTGCAAGAACTGGGCAAATACGAACAATATATTAAATGGCCCT
GGTACATTTGGTTGGGCTTTATCGCCGGACTTATAGCTATCGTTATGGTCACAATTATGTTGTGCTGTAT
GACTAGCTGTTGTTCCTGCTTGAAAGGATGTTGCAGTTGCGGATCTTGTTGTAAATAAAGGATCCTCTAG
AAGTTGTCTCCTCCTGCACTGACTGACTGATACAATCGATTTCTGGATCCGCAGGCCTAATCAACCTCTG
GATTACAAAATTTGTGAAAGATTGACTGGTATTCTTAACTATGTTGCTCCTTTTACGCTATGTGGATACG
CTGCTTTAATGCCTTTGTATCATGCTATTGCTTCCCGTATGGCTTTCATTTTCTCCTCCTTGTATAAATC
CTGGTTGCTGTCTCTTTATGAGGAGTTGTGGCCCGTTGTCAGGCAACGTGGCGTGGTGTGCACTGTGTTT
GCTGACGCAACCCCCACTGGTTGGGGCATTGCCACCACCTGTCAGCTCCTTTCCGGGACTTTCGCTTTCC
CCCTCCCTATTGCCACGGCGGAACTCATCGCCGCCTGCCTTGCCCGCTGCTGGACAGGGGCTCGGCTGTT
GGGCACTGACAATTCCGTGGTGTTGTCGGGGAAGCTGACGTCCTTTCCATGGCTGCTCGCCTGTGTTGCC
ACCTGGATTCTGCGCGGGACGTCCTTCTGCTACGTCCCTTCGGCCCTCAATCCAGCGGACCTTCCTTCCC
GCGGCCTGCTGCCGGCTCTGCGGCCTCTTCCGCGTCTTCGCCTTCGCCCTCAGACGAGTCGGATCTCCCT
TTGGGCCGCCTCCCCGCCTGTCTAGCTTGACTGACTGAGATACAGCGTACCTTCAGCTCACAGACATGAT
AAGATACATTGATGAGTTTGGACAAACCACAACTAGAATGCAGTGAAAAAAATGCTTTATTTGTGAAATT
TGTGATGCTATTGCTTTATTTGTAACCATTATAAGCTGCAATAAACAAGTTAACAACAACAATTGCATTC
ATTTTATGTTTCAGGTTCAGGGGGAGGTGTGGGAGGTTTTTTAAAGCAAGTAAAACCTCTACAAATGTGG
TATTGGCCCATCTCTATCGGTATCGTAGCATAACCCCTTGGGGCCTCTAAACGGGTCTTGAGGGGTTTTT
TGTGCCCCTCGGGCCGGATTGCTATCTACCGGCATTGGCGCAGAAAAAAATGCCTGATGCGACGCTGCGC
GTCTTATACTCCCACATATGCCAGATTCAGCAACGGATACGGCTTCCCCAACTTGCCCACTTCCATACGT
GTCCTCCTTACCAGAAATTTATCCTTAAGGTCGTCAGCTATCCTGCAGGCGATCTCTCGATTTCGATCAA
GACATTCCTTTAATGGTCTTTTCTGGACACCACTAGGGGTCAGAAGTAGTTCATCAAACTTTCTTCCCTC
CCTAATCTCATTGGTTACCTTGGGCTATCGAAACTTAATTAAGCGATCTGCATCTCAATTAGTCAGCAAC
CATAGTCCCGCCCCTAACTCCGCCCATCCCGCCCCTAACTCCGCCCAGTTCCGCCCATTCTCCGCCCCAT
CGCTGACTAATTTTTTTTATTTATGCAGAGGCCGAGGCCGCCTCGGCCTCTGAGCTATTCCAGAAGTAGT
GAGGAGGCTTTTTTGGAGGCCTAGGCTTTTGCAAAGGAGGTAGCCAACATGATTGAACAAGATGGATTGC
ACGCAGGTTCTCCCGCCGCTTGGGTGGAGAGGCTATTCGGCTATGACTGGGCACAACAGACAATCGGCTG
CTCTGATGCCGCCGTGTTCCGGCTGTCAGCGCAGGGGCGCCCGGTTCTTTTTGTCAAGACCGACCTGTCC
GGTGCCCTGAATGAACTCCAGGACGAGGCAGCGCGGCTATCGTGGCTGGCCACGACGGGCGTTCCTTGCG
CAGCTGTGCTCGACGTTGTCACTGAAGCGGGAAGGGACTGGCTGCTATTGGGCGAAGTGCCGGGGCAGGA
TCTCCTGTCATCTCACCTTGCTCCTGCCGAGAAAGTATCCATCATGGCTGATGCAATGCGGCGGCTGCAT
ACGCTTGATCCGGCTACCTGCCCATTCGACCACCAAGCGAAACATCGCATCGAGCGAGCACGTACTCGGA
TGGAAGCCGGTCTTGTCGATCAGGATGATCTGGACGAAGAGCATCAGGGGCTCGCGCCAGCCGAACTGTT
CGCCAGGCTCAAGGCGCGGATGCCCGACGGCGAGGATCTCGTCGTGACCCACGGCGATGCCTGCTTGCCG
AATATCATGGTGGAAAATGGCCGCTTTTCTGGATTCATCGACTGTGGCCGGCTGGGTGTGGCGGACCGCT
ATCAGGACATAGCGTTGGCTACCCGTGATATTGCTGAAGAGCTTGGCGGCGAATGGGCTGACCGCTTCCT
CGTGCTTTACGGTATCGCCGCTCCCGATTCGCAGCGCATCGCCTTCTATCGCCTTCTTGACGAGTTCTTC
TAGTATGTAAGCCCTGTGCCTTCTAGTTGCCAGCCATCTGTTGTTTGCCCCTCCCCCGTGCCTTCCTTGA
CCCTGGAAGGTGCCACTCCCACTGTCCTTTCCTAATAAAATGAGGAAATTGCATCGCATTGTCTGAGTAG
GTGTCATTCTATTCTGGGGGGTGGGGTGGGGCAGGACAGCAAGGGGGAGGATTGGGAAGACAATAGCAGG
CATGCTGGGGATGCGGTGGGCTCTATGGTTAATTAACCAGTCAAGTCAGCTACTTGGCGAGATCGACTTG
TCTGGGTTTCGACTACGCTCAGAATTGCGTCAGTCAAGTTCGATCTGGTCCTTGCTATTGCACCCGTTCT
CCGATTACGAGTTTCATTTAAATCATGTGAGCAAAAGGCCAGCAAAAGGCCAGGAACCGTAAAAAGGCCG
CGTTGCTGGCGTTTTTCCATAGGCTCCGCCCCCCTGACGAGCATCACAAAAATCGACGCTCAAGTCAGAG
GTGGCGAAACCCGACAGGACTATAAAGATACCAGGCGTTTCCCCCTGGAAGCTCCCTCGTGCGCTCTCCT
GTTCCGACCCTGCCGCTTACCGGATACCTGTCCGCCTTTCTCCCTTCGGGAAGCGTGGCGCTTTCTCATA
GCTCACGCTGTAGGTATCTCAGTTCGGTGTAGGTCGTTCGCTCCAAGCTGGGCTGTGTGCACGAACCCCC
CGTTCAGCCCGACCGCTGCGCCTTATCCGGTAACTATCGTCTTGAGTCCAACCCGGTAAGACACGACTTA
TCGCCACTGGCAGCAGCCACTGGTAACAGGATTAGCAGAGCGAGGTATGTAGGCGGTGCTACAGAGTTCT
TGAAGTGGTGGCCTAACTACGGCTACACTAGAAGAACAGTATTTGGTATCTGCGCTCTGCTGAAGCCAGT
TACCTTCGGAAAAAGAGTTGGTAGCTCTTGATCCGGCAAACAAACCACCGCTGGTAGCGGTGGTTTTTTT
GTTTGCAAGCAGCAGATTACGCGCAGAAAAAAAGGATCTCAAGAAGATCCTTTGATCTTTTCTACGGGGT
CTGACGCTCAGTGGAACGAAAACTCACGTTAAGGGATTTTGGTCATGAGATTATCAAAAAGGATCTTCAC
CTAGATCCTTTTAAATTAAAAATGAAGTTTTAAATCAATCTAAAGTATATATGAGTAAACTTGGTCTGAC
AGTTACCAATGCTTAATCAGTGAGGCACCTATCTCAGCGATCTGTCTATTTCGTTCATCCATAGTTGCAT
TTAAATTTCCGAACTCTCCAAGGCCCTCGTCGGAAAATCTTCAAACCTTTCGTCCGATCCATCTTGCAGG
CTACCTCTCGAACGAACTATCGCAAGTCTCTTGGCCGGCCTTGCGCCTTGGCTATTGCTTGGCAGCGCCT
ATCGCCAGGTATTACTCCAATCCCGAATATCCGAGATCGGGATCACCCGAGAGAAGTTCAACCTACATCC
TCAATCCCGATCTATCCGAGATCCGAGGAATATCGAAATCGGGGCGCGCCTGGTGTACCGAGAACGATCC
TCTCAGTGCGAGTCTCGACGATCCATATCGTTGCTTGGCAGTCAGCCAGTCGGAATCCAGCTTGGGACCC
AGGAAGTCCAATCGTCAGATATTGTACTCAAGCCTGGTCACGGCAGCGTACCGATCTGTTTAAACCTAGA
TATTGATAGTCTGATCGGTCAACGTATAATCGAGTCCTAGCTTTTGCAAACATCTATCAAGAGACAGGAT
CAGCAGGAGGCTTTCGCATGAGTATTCAACATTTCCGTGTCGCCCTTATTCCCTTTTTTGCGGCATTTTG
CCTTCCTGTTTTTGCTCACCCAGAAACGCTGGTGAAAGTAAAAGATGCTGAAGATCAGTTGGGTGCGCGA
GTGGGTTACATCGAACTGGATCTCAACAGCGGTAAGATCCTTGAGAGTTTTCGCCCCGAAGAACGCTTTC
CAATGATGAGCACTTTTAAAGTTCTGCTATGTGGCGCGGTATTATCCCGTATTGACGCCGGGCAAGAGCA
ACTCGGTCGCCGCATACACTATTCTCAGAATGACTTGGTTGAGTATTCACCAGTCACAGAAAAGCATCTT
ACGGATGGCATGACAGTAAGAGAATTATGCAGTGCTGCCATAACCATGAGTGATAACACTGCGGCCAACT
TACTTCTGACAACGATTGGAGGACCGAAGGAGCTAACCGCTTTTTTGCACAACATGGGGGATCATGTAAC
TCGCCTTGATCGTTGGGAACCGGAGCTGAATGAAGCCATACCAAACGACGAGCGTGACACCACGATGCCT
GTAGCAATGGCAACAACCTTGCGTAAACTATTAACTGGCGAACTACTTACTCTAGCTTCCCGGCAACAGT
TGATAGACTGGATGGAGGCGGATAAAGTTGCAGGACCACTTCTGCGCTCGGCCCTTCCGGCTGGCTGGTT
TATTGCTGATAAATCTGGAGCCGGTGAGCGTGGGTCTCGCGGTATCATTGCAGCACTGGGGCCAGATGGT
AAGCCCTCCCGTATCGTAGTTATCTACACGACGGGGAGTCAGGCAACTATGGATGAACGAAATAGACAGA
TCGCTGAGATAGGTGCCTCACTGATTAAGCATTGGTAACCGATTCTAGGTGCATTGGCGCAGAAAAAAAT
GCCTGATGCGACGCTGCGCGTCTTATACTCCCACATATGCCAGATTCAGCAACGGATACGGCTTCCCCAA
CTTGCCCACTTCCATACGTGTCCTCCTTACCAGAAATTTATCCTTAAGATCCCGAATCGTTTAAACTCGA
CTCTGGCTCTATCGAATCTCCGTCGTTTCGAGCTTACGCGAACAGCCGTGGCGCTCATTTGCTCGTCGGG
CATCGAATCTCGTCAGCTATCGTCAGCTTACCTTTTTGGCAGCGATCGCGGCTCCCGACATCTTGGACCA
TTAGCTCCACAGGTATCTTCTTCCCTCTAGTGGTCATAACAGCAGCTTCAGCTACCTCTCAATTCAAAAA
ACCCCTCAAGACCCGTTTAGAGGCCCCAAGGGGTTATGCTATCAATCGTTGCGTTACACACACAAAAAAC
CAACACACATCCATCTTCGATGGATAGCGATTTTATTATCTAACTGCTGATCGAGTGTAGCCAGATCTAG
TAATCAATTACGGGGTCATTAGTTCATAGCCCATATATGGAGTTCCGCGTTACATAACTTACGGTAAATG
GCCCGCCTGGCTGACCGCCCAACGACCCCCGCCCATTGACGTCAATAATGACGTATGTTCCCATAGTAAC
GCCAATAGGGACTTTCCATTGACGTCAATGGGTGGAGTATTTACGGTAAACTGCCCACTTGGCAGTACAT
CAAGTGTATCATATGCCAAGTACGCCCCCTATTGACGTCAATGACGGTAAATGGCCCGCCTGGCATTATG
CCCAGTACATGACCTTATGGGACTTTCCTACTTGGCAGTACATCTACGTATTAGTCATCGCTATTACCAT
GCTGATGCGGTTTTGGCAGTACATCAATGGGCGTGGATAGCGGTTTGACTCACGGGGATTTCCAAGTCTC
CACCCCATTGACGTCAATGGGAGTTTGTTTTGGCACCAAAATCAACGGGACTTTCCAAAATGTCGTAACA
ACTCCGCCCCATTGACGCAAATGGGCGGTAGGCGTGTACGGTGGGAGGTCTATATAAGCAGAGCTGGTTT
AGTGAACCGTCAGATCGCCTGGAGACGCCATCCACGCTGTTTTGACCTCCATAGAAGACACCGGGACCGA
TCCAGCCTCCCCTCGAAGCTTACATGTGGTACCGAGCTCGGATCCTGAGAACTTCAGGGTGAGTCTATGG
GACCCTTGATGTTTTCTTTCCCCTTCTTTTCTATGGTTAAGTTCATGTCATAGGAAGGGGAGAAGTAACA
GGGTACACATATTGACCAAATCAGGGTAATTTTGCATTTGTAATTTTAAAAAATGCTTTCTTCTTTTAAT
ATACTTTTTTGTTTATCTTATTTCTAATACTTTCCCTAATCTCTTTCTTTCAGGGCAATAATGATACAAT
GTATCATGCCTCTTTGCACCATTCTAAAGAATAACAGTGATAATTTCTGGGTTAAGGCAATAGCAATATT
TCTGCATATAAATATTTCTGCATATAAATTGTAACTGATGTAAGAGGTTTCATATTGCTAATAGCAGCTA
CAATCCAGCTACCATTCTGCTTTTATTTTATGGTTGGGATAAGGCTGGATTATTCTGAGTCCAAGCTAGG
CCCTTTTGCTAATCATGTTCATACCTCTTATCTTCCTCCCACAGCTCCTGGGCAACGTGCTGGTCTGTGT
GCTGGCCCATCACTTTGGCAAAGGCGGCCGCC
